>Addgene plasmid #126538 | 3SP4 | addgene full sequence | sequence record 246253 | Addgene NGS Result
CAGTTTCATTTGATGCTCGATGAGTTTTTCTAATAATACTAGCAGAAATCATCCTTAGCGAAAGCTAAGG
ATTTTTTTTATCTGATTACCGCCTTTGAGTGAGCTCTTACTGAAGCACGATTCTACTCGGAAGTGGTCAA
TAATGCGAGTTTTTATTTCGTTTATTTCAATTAAGGTAACTAAAAAACTCCTTTCCCTTACGGCAGACCT
GAGTGGGTTTGTACCGTACACCACTGAGACCGCGGTGGTTGACCAGACAAACCACGAAGTGGTCGTGATC
TGAAACTCGATCACCTGATGAGCTCAAGGCAGAGCGAAACCACCTCTACAAATAATTTTGTTTAAAAAGA
GGAGAAATACTAGATGTCAGAATTAATTAAAGAAAATATGCACATGAAATTATATATGGAAGGTACTGTC
AACAATCATCATTTCAAATGCACATCCGAAGGTGAAGGTAAACCATATGAAGGCACACAAACAATGCGCA
TCAAAGCAGTTGAAGGTGGACCCCTGCCCTTTGCGTTTGACATTCTCGCAACGAGCTTTATGTACGGGTC
TAAAACTTTTATCAATCACACCCAAGGCATTCCTGACTTTTTTAAACAGTCCTTTCCTGAAGGCTTTACC
TGGGAACGTGTAACAACTTATGAAGATGGCGGTGTACTTACAGCAACTCAAGATACGAGTTTACAAGATG
GCTGTCTGATTTACAATGTTAAAATCCGTGGCGTAAATTTCCCGAGTAACGGACCCGTAATGCAAAAAAA
AACTCTTGGTTGGGAAGCATCAACAGAAACCTTATATCCTGCGGACGGTGGCTTAGAAGGACGCGCAGAC
ATGGCACTGAAATTAGTTGGAGGCGGTCATTTAATCTGCAACCTGAAAACAACCTATCGTTCCAAAAAAC
CCGCTAAAAACCTTAAAATGCCTGGAGTATACTATGTTGATCGTCGCTTAGAACGTATTAAAGAAGCTGA
TAAAGAAACCTACGTTGAACAACATGAAGTAGCCGTAGCCCGTTATTGTGACCTTCCGTCGAAATTAGGA
CATCGTTGATAACACCTGGGATTTCCGAAGATTGACTATTCTCAGATAAAGTAAATAATAAAAAAGCCGG
ATTAATAATCTGGCTTTTTATATTCTCTCTCTAGTATATAAACGCAGAAAGGCCCACCCGAAGGTGAGCC
AGTGTGATAAGAATAGTAATACAGGATCCGAATCGTTTCAGTTGCCTCCCTAATACGCAAGTCGATAACT
CTCCTGGGAGCGTTGACAACTTGCGCACCCTGATCTGTTGACAATTAATCATCCGGCTCGTAATGTTTGT
GGAATGCCAACACAATTAACATCTCAATCAAGGTAAATGCTTTTTGCTTTTTTTGCGGGTCCCTGAGACG
CAACTAGCACCGACCGCAGCCACAGCGTGTAGCGCTCCCAGGCCGTCCACTCCCTGATCCGGCGCTCCCG
GCTTATCGGTCAGTTTCACCTGATTTACGTAAAAACCCGCTTCGGCGGGTTTTTGCTTTTGGAGGGGCAG
AAAGATGAATGACTGTCCACGACGCTATACCCAAAAGAAACCAATTATTGAAGGCCTCCCTAACGGGGGG
CCTTTTTTTGTTTCTGGTCTCCCGCCCGGATGATCCTGACGACGGAGACCGCCGTCGTCGACAAGCCGGC
CGAAGGGTGTCTCAAGGTGCGTACCTTGACTGATGAGTCCGAAAGGACGAAACACCCCTCTACAAATAAT
TTTGTTTAAAAAGAGGAGAAATACTAGATGCGTAAAGGCGAAGAGCTGTTCACTGGTGTCGTCCCTATTC
TGGTGGAACTGGATGGTGATGTCAACGGTCATAAGTTTTCCGTGCGTGGCGAGGGTGAAGGTGACGCAAC
TAATGGTAAACTGACGCTGAAGTTCATCTGTACTACTGGTAAACTGCCGGTACCTTGGCCGACTCTGGTA
ACGACGCTGACTTATGGTGTTCAGTGCTTTGCTCGTTATCCGGACCATATGAAGCAGCATGACTTCTTCA
AGTCCGCCATGCCGGAAGGCTATGTGCAGGAACGCACGATTTCCTTTAAGGATGACGGCACGTACAAAAC
GCGTGCGGAAGTGAAATTTGAAGGCGATACCCTGGTAAACCGCATTGAGCTGAAAGGCATTGACTTTAAA
GAAGACGGCAATATCCTGGGCCATAAGCTGGAATACAATTTTAACAGCCACAATGTTTACATCACCGCCG
ATAAACAAAAAAATGGCATTAAAGCGAATTTTAAAATTCGCCACAACGTGGAGGATGGCATCGTGCAGCT
GGCTGATCACTACCAGCAAAACACTCCAATCGGTGATGGTCCTGTTCTGCTGCCAGACAATCACTATCTG
AGCACGCAAAGCGTTCTGTCTAAAGATCCGAACGAGAAACGCGATCATATGGTTCTGCTGGAGTTCGTAA
CCGCAGCGGGCATCACGCATGGTATGGATGAACTGTACAAATGATAAAACCTATCTATTCGTTTTCAACA
GAGTAAGGGTATCCGAGTTCTTAGACGTCAGGTGGCAAACGCGAAGTAATCTTTTCGGTTTTAAAGAAAA
AGGGCAGGGTGGTGACACCTTGCCCGTTTTTTTGCCGGAGCTAGAGCTGTCAGACCAAGTTTACGAGCTC
GCTTGGACTCCTGTTGATAGATCCAGTAATGACCTCAGAACTCCATCTGGATTTGTTCAGAACGCTCGGT
TGCCGCCGGGCGTTTTTTATTGGTGAGAATCCAAGCACTAGGGACAGTAAGACGGGTAAGCCTGTTGATG
ATACCGCTGCCTTACTGGGTGCATTAGCCAGTCTGAATGACCTGTCACGGGATAATCCGAAGTGGTCAGA
CTGGAAAATCAGAGGGCAGGAACTGCTGAACAGCAAAAAGTCAGATAGCACCACATAGCAGACCCGCCAT
AAAACGCCCTGAGAAGCCCGTGACGGGCTTTTCTTGTATTATGGGTAGTTTCCTTGCATGAATCCATAAA
AGGCGCCTGTAGTGCCATTTACCCCCATTCACTGCCAGAGCCGTGAGCGCAGCGAACTGAATGTCACGAA
AAAGACAGCGACTCAGGTGCCTGATGGTCGGAGACAAAAGGAATATTCAGCGATTTGCCCGAGCTTGCGA
GGGTGCTACTTAAGCCTTTAGGGTTTTAAGGTCTGTTTTGTAGAGGAGCAAACAGCGTTTGCGACATCCT
TTTGTAATACTGCGGAACTGACTAAAGTAGTGAGTTATACACAGGGCTGGGATCTATTCTTTTTATCTTT
TTTTATTCTTTCTTTATTCTATAAATTATAACCACTTGAATATAAACAAAAAAAACACACAAAGGTCTAG
CGGAATTTACAGAGGGTCTAGCAGAATTTACAAGTTTTCCAGCAAAGGTCTAGCAGAATTTACAGATACC
CACAACTCAAAGGAAAAGGACATGTAATTATCATTGACTAGCCCATCTCAATTGGTATAGTGATTAAAAT
CACCTAGACCAATTGAGATGTATGTCTGAATTAGTTGTTTTCAAAGCAAATGAACTAGCGATTAGTCGCT
ATGACTTAACGGAGCATGAAACCAAGCTAATTTTATGCTGTGTGGCACTACTCAACCCCACGATTGAAAA
CCCTACAAGGAAAGAACGGACGGTATCGTTCACTTATAACCAATACGCTCAGATGATGAACATCAGTAGG
GAAAATGCTTATGGTGTATTAGCTAAAGCAACCAGAGAGCTGATGACGAGAACTGTGGAAATCAGGAATC
CTTTGGTTAAAGGCTTTGAGATTTTCCAGTGGACAAACTATGCCAAGTTCTCAAGCGAAAAATTAGAATT
AGTTTTTAGTGAAGAGATATTGCCTTATCTTTTCCAGTTAAAAAAATTCATAAAATATAATCTGGAACAT
GTTAAGTCTTTTGAAAACAAATACTCTATGAGGATTTATGAGTGGTTATTAAAAGAACTAACACAAAAGA
AAACTCACAAGGCAAATATAGAGATTAGCCTTGATGAATTTAAGTTCATGTTAATGCTTGAAAATAACTA
CCATGAGTTTAAAAGGCTTAACCAATGGGTTTTGAAACCAATAAGTAAAGATTTAAACACTTACAGCAAT
ATGAAATTGGTGGTTGATAAGCGAGGCCGCCCGACTGATACGTTGATTTTCCAAGTTGAACTAGATAGAC
AAATGGATCTCGTAACCGAACTTGAGAACAACCAGATAAAAATGAATGGTGACAAAATACCAACAACCAT
TACATCAGATTCCTACCTACATAACGGACTAAGAAAAACACTACACGATGCTTTAACTGCAAAAATTCAG
CTCACCAGTTTTGAGGCAAAATTTTTGAGTGACATGCAAAGTAAGTATGATCTCAATGGTTCGTTCTCAT
GGCTCACGCAAAAACAACGAACCACACTAGAGAACATACTGGCTAAATACGGAAGGATCTGAGGTTCTTA
TGGCTCTTGTATCTATCAGTGAAGCATCAAGACTAACAAACAAAAGTAGAACAACTGTTCACCGTTACAT
ATCAAAGGGAAAACTGTCCATATGCACAGATGAAAACGGTGTAAAAAAGATAGATACATCAGAGCTTTTA
CGAGTTTTTGGTGCATTCAAAGCTGTTCACCATGAACAGATCGACAATGTAACTACTAGAGCTGATTCTT
CAACTCAGCAAAAGTTCGATTTATTCAACAAAGCCACGTTGTGTCTCAAAATCTCTGATGTTACATTGCA
CAAGATAAAAATATATCATCATGAACAATAAAACTGTCTGCTTACATAAACAGTAATACAAGGGGTGTTA
TGAGCCATATTCAACGGGAAACGTCTTGCTCCCGTCCGCGCTTAAACTCCAACATGGACGCTGATTTATA
TGGGTATAAATGGGCTCGCGATAATGTCGGGCAATCAGGTGCGACAATCTATCGCTTGTATGGGAAGCCC
GATGCGCCAGAGTTGTTTCTGAAACATGGCAAAGGTAGCGTTGCCAATGATGTTACAGATGAGATGGTCC
GTCTCAACTGGCTGACGGAGTTTATGCCTCTCCCGACCATCAAGCATTTTATCCGTACTCCTGATGATGC
GTGGTTACTCACCACCGCGATTCCTGGGAAAACAGCCTTCCAGGTATTAGAAGAATATCCTGATTCAGGT
GAAAATATTGTTGATGCGCTGGCCGTGTTCCTGCGCCGGTTACATTCGATTCCTGTTTGTAATTGTCCTT
TTAACAGCGATCGTGTATTTCGTCTTGCTCAGGCGCAATCACGCATGAATAACGGTTTGGTTGATGCGAG
TGATTTTGATGACGAGCGTAATGGCTGGCCTGTTGAACAAGTCTGGAAAGAAATGCACAAGCTCTTGCCA
TTCTCACCGGATTCAGTCGTCACTCATGGTGATTTCTCACTTGATAACCTTATTTTTGACGAGGGGAAAT
TAATAGGTTGTATTGATGTTGGACGGGTCGGAATCGCAGACCGTTACCAGGACCTTGCCATTCTTTGGAA
CTGCCTCGGTGAGTTTTCTCCTTCATTACAGAAACGGCTTTTTCAAAAATATGGTATTGATAATCCTGAT
ATGAATAAATTG
Features (pLannotate 1.2.2; 11 found; start..end, strand, type, name):
     45..85      +  terminator     bacterial terminator (fragment): putative bacterial transcription terminator
    367..1056    +  CDS            mKate2: mKate2 is a basic (constitutively fluorescent) red fluorescent protein published in 2009, derived from Entacmaea quadricolor. It is reported to be a rapidly-maturing monomer with moderate acid sensitivity.
   1163..1190    -  terminator     T7Te terminator: phage T7 early transcription terminator
   1298..1322    +  promoter       trc promoter (fragment): strong E. coli promoter; hybrid between the trp and lac UV5 promoters
   1683..1737    +  ncRNA          Hammerhead 3 (fragment): Accession: RF00008 - Hammerhead ribozyme (type III)
   1778..2491    +  CDS            superfolder GFP: GFP variant that folds robustly even when fused to poorly folded proteins (Pédelacq et al., 2006)
   2570..2629    -  terminator     his operon terminator: This putative transcriptin terminator from the E. coli his operon has a 2-bp deletion introduced during synthesis. Its efficiency has not been determined.
   2666..2760    +  terminator     lambda t0 terminator: transcription terminator from phage lambda
   3252..3474    +  rep_origin     pSC101 ori: low-copy replication origin that requires the Rep101 protein
   3522..4472    +  CDS            Rep101: RepA protein needed for replication with the pSC101 origin; rep101
   4830..33      +  CDS            KanR (across the origin): aminoglycoside phosphotransferase confers resistance to kanamycin in bacteria or G418 (Geneticin®) in eukaryotes
