[The description below was written by a language model from this plasmid's Addgene catalogue record and pLannotate feature annotations shown in this document.]
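Description:
3SP4 is a low-copy bacterial expression plasmid built on the pSB4K5 backbone and propagated in E. coli. Replication depends on the pSC101 origin together with the plasmid-encoded Rep101 (RepA) protein it requires, which accounts for the low copy number. Selection is by kanamycin through the KanR aminoglycoside phosphotransferase gene. The sequenced record is about 5.6 kb.

The payload is a synthetic genetic program described as a 3-input history-dependent logic device with the output pattern "0-0-mKate2-sfGFP". This naming suggests that some input states or orders give no reporter output, while others give red (mKate2) or green (superfolder GFP) fluorescence, though the record does not spell out the mapping. The annotated features show the two fluorescent protein coding sequences on the same strand. They are interspersed with transcription terminators in both orientations: a putative bacterial terminator fragment upstream of mKate2, a reverse-oriented T7Te terminator between the reporters, and a reverse his operon terminator followed by the lambda t0 terminator downstream of sfGFP. A fragment matching the trc promoter lies between the two reporters, and a hammerhead ribozyme-like element sits just upstream of sfGFP, probably serving to insulate the transcript's 5' end from upstream sequence context.

Devices of this type usually rely on recombinase attachment sites that invert or excise promoters, terminators and genes according to the order of inputs. No such sites, and no recombinase genes, appear in the automated annotation, and the record does not identify the three inputs. The plasmid is intended for studying and demonstrating programmed history-dependent gene expression in bacterial populations.
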