Addgene plasmid #126538: 3SP4
Purpose: 3-input history dependent program 0-0-mKate2-sfGFP
Depositing lab: Jerome Bonnet. Depositing organization: CNRS UMR 5048, INSERM U1054, Centre de Biochimie Structurale. Publication: Rational programming of history-dependent logic in cellular populations. Zuniga A, Guiziou S, Mayonove P, Meriem ZB, Camacho M, Moreau V, Ciandrini L, Hersen P, Bonnet J. Nat Commun. 2020 Sep 21;11(1):4758. doi: 10.1038/s41467-020-18455-z. PubMed 32958811.
Backbone
  Vector backbone: pSB4K5
  Vector type: Bacterial Expression
Growth in bacteria
  Bacterial resistance: Kanamycin, 50 μg/mL
  Growth temperature: 37°C
  Growth strain: DH5alpha
  Copy number: Low Copy
Gene/Insert
  Gene/Insert name: 0-0-mKate2-sfGFP
Terms and licenses: Academic/Nonprofit Terms; Industry Terms: Not Available to Industry
How to cite: 3SP4 was a gift from Jerome Bonnet (Addgene plasmid # 126538 ; http://n2t.net/addgene:126538 ; RRID:Addgene_126538)
