>Addgene plasmid #126538 | 3SP4 | depositor partial sequence | sequence record 242320 | 3SP4 sequence 5809 bps
CTCGGATACCCTTACTCTGTTGAAAACGAATAGATAGGTTTTATCATTTGTACAGTTCATCCATACCATG
CGTGATGCCCGCTGCGGTTACGAACTCCAGCAGAACCATATGATCGCGTTTCTCGTTCGGATCTTTAGAC
AGAACGCTTTGCGTGCTCAGATAGTGATTGTCTGGCAGCAGAACAGGACCATCACCGATTGGAGTGTTTT
GCTGGTAGTGATCAGCCAGCTGCACGCTGCCATCCTCCACGTTGTGGCGAATTTTAAAATTCGCTTTAAT
GCCATTTTTTTGTTTATCGGCGGTGATGTAAACATTGTGGCTGTTAAAATTGTATTCCAGCTTATGGCCC
AGGATATTGCCGTCTTCTTTAAAGTCAATGCCTTTCAGCTCAATGCGGTTTACCAGGGTATCGCCTTCAA
ATTTCACTTCCGCACGCGTTTTGTACGTGCCGTCATCCTTAAAGGAAATCGTGCGTTCCTGCACATAGCC
TTCCGGCATGGCGGACTTGAAGAAGTCATGCTGCTTCATATGGTCCGGATAACGAGCAAAGCACTGAACA
CCATAAGTCAGCGTCGTTACCAGAGTCGGCCAAGGTACCGGCAGTTTACCAGTAGTACAGATGAACTTCA
GCGTCAGTTTACCATTAGTTGCGTCACCTTCACCCTCGCCACGCACGGAAAACTTATGACCGTTGACATC
ACCATCCAGTTCCACCAGAATAGGGACGACACCAGTGAACAGCTCTTCGCCTTTACGCATCTAGTATTTC
TCCTCTTTTTAAACAAAATTATTTGTAGAGGGGTGTTTCGTCCTTTCGGACTCATCAGTCAAGGTACGCA
CCTTGAGACACCCTTCGGCCGGCTTGTCGACGACGGCGGTCTCCGTCGTCAGGATCATCCGGGCGGGAGA
CCAGAAACAAAAAAAGGCCCCCCGTTAGGGAGGCCTTCAATAATTGGTTTCTTTTGGGTATAGCGTCGTG
GACAGTCATTCATCTTTCTGCCCCTCCAAAAGCAAAAACCCGCCGAAGCGGGTTTTTACGTAAATCAGGT
GAAACTGACCGATAAGCCGGGAGCGCCGGATCAGGGAGTGGACGGCCTGGGAGCGCTACACGCTGTGGCT
GCGGTCGGTGCTAGTTGCGTCTCAGGGACCCGCAAAAAAAGCAAAAAGCATTTACCTTGATTGAGATGTT
AATTGTGTTGGCATTCCACAAACATTACGAGCCGGATGATTAATTGTCAACAGATCAGGGTGCGCAAGTT
GTCAACGCTCCCAGGAGAGTTATCGACTTGCGTATTAGGGAGGCAACTGAAACGATTCGGATCCTGTATT
ACTATTCTTATCACACTGGCTCACCTTCGGGTGGGCCTTTCTGCGTTTATATACTAGAGAGAGAATATAA
AAAGCCAGATTATTAATCCGGCTTTTTTATTATTTACTTTATCTGAGAATAGTCAATCTTCGGAAATCCC
AGGTGTTATCAACGATGTCCTAATTTCGACGGAAGGTCACAATAACGGGCTACGGCTACTTCATGTTGTT
CAACGTAGGTTTCTTTATCAGCTTCTTTAATACGTTCTAAGCGACGATCAACATAGTATACTCCAGGCAT
TTTAAGGTTTTTAGCGGGTTTTTTGGAACGATAGGTTGTTTTCAGGTTGCAGATTAAATGACCGCCTCCA
ACTAATTTCAGTGCCATGTCTGCGCGTCCTTCTAAGCCACCGTCCGCAGGATATAAGGTTTCTGTTGATG
CTTCCCAACCAAGAGTTTTTTTTTGCATTACGGGTCCGTTACTCGGGAAATTTACGCCACGGATTTTAAC
ATTGTAAATCAGACAGCCATCTTGTAAACTCGTATCTTGAGTTGCTGTAAGTACACCGCCATCTTCATAA
GTTGTTACACGTTCCCAGGTAAAGCCTTCAGGAAAGGACTGTTTAAAAAAGTCAGGAATGCCTTGGGTGT
GATTGATAAAAGTTTTAGACCCGTACATAAAGCTCGTTGCGAGAATGTCAAACGCAAAGGGCAGGGGTCC
ACCTTCAACTGCTTTGATGCGCATTGTTTGTGTGCCTTCATATGGTTTACCTTCACCTTCGGATGTGCAT
TTGAAATGATGATTGTTGACAGTACCTTCCATATATAATTTCATGTGCATATTTTCTTTAATTAATTCTG
ACATCTAGTATTTCTCCTCTTTTTAAACAAAATTATTTGTAGAGGTGGTTTCGCTCTGCCTTGAGCTCAT
CAGGTGATCGAGTTTCAGATCACGACCACTTCGTGGTTTGTCTGGTCAACCACCGCGGTCTCAGTGGTGT
ACGGTACAAACCCACTCAGGTCTGCCGTAAGGGAAAGGAGTTTTTTAGTTACCTTAATTGAAATAAACGA
AATAAAAACTCGCATTATTGACCACTTCCGAGTAGAATCGTGCTTCAGTAAGAGAGTCACTAAGGGTTAG
TTAGTTAGATTAGCAGAAAGTCAAAAGCCTCCGACCGGAGGCTTTTGACTAAAACTTCCCTTGGGGTTAT
CATTGGGGCTCACTCAAAGGCGGTAATCAGATAAAAAAAATCCTTAGCTTTCGCTAAGGATGATTTCTGC
TAGTATTATTAGAAAAACTCATCGAGCATCAAATGAAACTGCAATTTATTCATATCAGGATTATCAATAC
CATATTTTTGAAAAAGCCGTTTCTGTAATGAAGGAGAAAACTCACCGAGGCAGTTCCAAAGAATGGCAAG
GTCCTGGTAACGGTCTGCGATTCCGACCCGTCCAACATCAATACAACCTATTAATTTCCCCTCGTCAAAA
ATAAGGTTATCAAGTGAGAAATCACCATGAGTGACGACTGAATCCGGTGAGAATGGCAAGAGCTTGTGCA
TTTCTTTCCAGACTTGTTCAACAGGCCAGCCATTACGCTCGTCATCAAAATCACTCGCATCAACCAAACC
GTTATTCATGCGTGATTGCGCCTGAGCAAGACGAAATACACGATCGCTGTTAAAAGGACAATTACAAACA
GGAATCGAATGTAACCGGCGCAGGAACACGGCCAGCGCATCAACAATATTTTCACCTGAATCAGGATATT
CTTCTAATACCTGGAAGGCTGTTTTCCCAGGAATCGCGGTGGTGAGTAACCACGCATCATCAGGAGTACG
GATAAAATGCTTGATGGTCGGGAGAGGCATAAACTCCGTCAGCCAGTTGAGACGGACCATCTCATCTGTA
ACATCATTGGCAACGCTACCTTTGCCATGTTTCAGAAACAACTCTGGCGCATCGGGCTTCCCATACAAGC
GATAGATTGTCGCACCTGATTGCCCGACATTATCGCGAGCCCATTTATACCCATATAAATCAGCGTCCAT
GTTGGAGTTTAAGCGCGGACGGGAGCAAGACGTTTCCCGTTGAATATGGCTCATAACACCCCTTGTATTA
CTGTTTATGTAAGCAGACAGTTTTATTGTTCATGATGATATATTTTTATCTTGTGCAATGTAACATCAGA
GATTTTGAGACACAACGTGGCTTTGTTGAATAAATCGAACTTTTGCTGAGTTGAAGGATCAGCTCTAGTA
GTTACATTGTCGATCTGTTCATGGTGAACAGCTTTAAATGCACCAAAAACTCGTAAAAGCTCTGATGTAT
CTATCTTTTTTACACCGTTTTCATCTGTGCATATGGACAGTTTTCCCTTTGATATCTAACGGTGAACAGT
TGTTCTACTTTTGTTTGTTAGTCTTGATGCTTCACTGATAGATACAAGAGCCATAAGAACCTCAGATCCT
TCCGTATTTAGCCAGTATGTTCTCTAGTGTGGTTCGTTGTTTTTGCGTGAGCCATGAGAACGAACCATTG
AGATCATGCTTACTTTGCATGTCACTCAAAAATTTTGCCTCAAAACTGGTGAGCTGAATTTTTGCAGTTA
AAGCATCGTGTAGTGTTTTTCTTAGTCCGTTACGTAGGTAGGAATCTGATGTAATGGTTGTTGGTATTTT
GTCACCATTCATTTTTATCTGGTTGTTCTCAAGTTCGGTTACGAGATCCATTTGTCTATCTAGTTCAACT
TGGAAAATCAACGTATCAGTCGGGCGGCCTCGCTTATCAACCACCAATTTCATATTGCTGTAAGTGTTTA
AATCTTTACTTATTGGTTTCAAAACCCATTGGTTAAGCCTTTTAAACTCATGGTAGTTATTTTCAAGCAT
TAACATGAACTTAAATTCATCAAGGCTAATCTCTATATTTGCCTTGTGAGTTTTCTTTTGTGTTAGTTCT
TTTAATAACCACTCATAAATCCTCATAGAGTATTTGTTTTCAAAAGACTTAACATGTTCCAGATTATATT
TTATGAATTTTTTTAACTGGAAAAGATAAGGCAATATCTCTTCACTAAAAACTAATTCTAATTTTTCGCT
TGAGAACTTGGCATAGTTTGTCCACTGGAAAATCTCAAAGCCTTTAACCAAAGGATTCCTGATTTCCACA
GTTCTCGTCATCAGCTCTCTGGTTGCTTTAGCTAATACACCATAAGCATTTTCCCTACTGATGTTCATCA
TCTGAGCGTATTGGTTATAAGTGAACGATACCGTCCGTTCTTTCCTTGTAGGGTTTTCAATCGTGGGGTT
GAGTAGTGCCACACAGCATAAAATTAGCTTGGTTTCATGCTCCGTTAAGTCATAGCGACTAATCGCTAGT
TCATTTGCTTTGAAAACAACTAATTCAGACATACATCTCAATTGGTCTAGGTGATTTTAATCACTATACC
AATTGAGATGGGCTAGTCAATGATAATTACATGTCCTTTTCCTTTGAGTTGTGGGTATCTGTAAATTCTG
CTAGACCTTTGCTGGAAAACTTGTAAATTCTGCTAGACCCTCTGTAAATTCCGCTAGACCTTTGTGTGTT
TTTTTTGTTTATATTCAAGTGGTTATAATTTATAGAATAAAGAAAGAATAAAAAAAGATAAAAAGAATAG
ATCCCAGCCCTGTGTATAACTCACTACTTTAGTCAGTTCCGCAGTATTACAAAAGGATGTCGCAAACGCT
GTTTGCTCCTCTACAAAACAGACCTTAAAACCCTAAAGGCTTAAGTAGCACCCTCGCAAGCTCGGGCAAA
TCGCTGAATATTCCTTTTGTCTCCGACCATCAGGCACCTGAGTCGCTGTCTTTTTCGTGACATTCAGTTC
GCTGCGCTCACGGCTCTGGCAGTGAATGGGGGTAAATGGCACTACAGGCGCCTTTTATGGATTCATGCAA
GGAAACTACCCATAATACAAGAAAAGCCCGTCACGGGCTTCTCAGGGCGTTTTATGGCGGGTCTGCTATG
TGGTGCTATCTGACTTTTTGCTGTTCAGCAGTTCCTGCCCTCTGATTTTCCAGTCTGACCACTTCGGATT
ATCCCGTGACAGGTCATTCAGACTGGCTAATGCACCCAGTAAGGCAGCGGTATCATCAACAGGCTTACCC
GTCTTACTGTCCCTAGTGCTTGGATTCTCACCAATAAAAAACGCCCGGCGGCAACCGAGCGTTCTGAACA
AATCCAGATGGAGTTCTGAGGTCATTACTGGATCTATCAACAGGAGTCCAAGCGAGCTCGTAAACTTGGT
CTGACAGCTCTAGCTCCGGCAAAAAAACGGGCAAGGTGTCACCACCCTGCCCTTTTTCTTTAAAACCGAA
AAGATTACTTCGCGTTTGCCACCTGACGTCTAAGAAAAGGAATATTCAGCAATTTGCCCGTGCCGAAGAA
AGGCCCACCCGTGAAGGTGAGCCAGTGAGTTGATTGCTACGTAATTAGTTAGTTAGCCCTTAGTGACTC
